>Addgene plasmid #138763 | pPD532 VP16-ZF55 | addgene full sequence | sequence record 320196 | Addgene NGS Result
GACGGATCGGGAGATCTCCCGATCCCCTATGGTGCACTCTCAGTACAATCTGCTCTGATGCCGCATAGTT
AAGCCAGTATCTGCTCCCTGCTTGTGTGTTGGAGGTCGCTGAGTAGTGCGCGAGCAAAATTTAAGCTACA
ACAAGGCAAGGCTTGACCGACAATTGCATGAAGAATCTGCTTAGGGTTAGGCGTTTTGCGCTGCTTCGCG
ATGTACGGGCCAGATATACGCGTTGACATTGATTATTGACTAGTTATTAATAGTAATCAATTACGGGGTC
ATTAGTTCATAGCCCATATATGGAGTTCCGCGTTACATAACTTACGGTAAATGGCCCGCCTGGCTGACCG
CCCAACGACCCCCGCCCATTGACGTCAATAATGACGTATGTTCCCATAGTAACGCCAATAGGGACTTTCC
ATTGACGTCAATGGGTGGAGTATTTACGGTAAACTGCCCACTTGGCAGTACATCAAGTGTATCATATGCC
AAGTACGCCCCCTATTGACGTCAATGACGGTAAATGGCCCGCCTGGCATTATGCCCAGTACATGACCTTA
TGGGACTTTCCTACTTGGCAGTACATCTACGTATTAGTCATCGCTATTACCATGGTGATGCGGTTTTGGC
AGTACATCAATGGGCGTGGATAGCGGTTTGACTCACGGGGATTTCCAAGTCTCCACCCCATTGACGTCAA
TGGGAGTTTGTTTTGGCACCAAAATCAACGGGACTTTCCAAAATGTCGTAACAACTCCGCCCCATTGACG
CAAATGGGCGGTAGGCGTGTACGGTGGGAGGTCTATATAAGCAGAGCTCTCTGGCTAACTAGAGAACCCA
CTGCTTACTGGCTTATCGAAATTAATACGACTCACTATAGGGAGTCCCAAGCTGGCTAGCGCCACCATGG
ATTATAAGGATCACGATGGCGACTACAAGGACCACGATATTGACTACAAAGACGATGACGATAAAATGGC
TCCTAAGAAAAAGCGCAAAGTCGGTATCCATGGCGTTCCCGGATCCGTCGACGGTGGACTGCAGGCCCCA
CCAACCGATGTTTCTTTAGGTGATGAGTTACATTTGGACGGTGAGGACGTAGCTATGGCACATGCAGATG
CCTTAGACGATTTTGACTTGGATATGTTAGGAGATGGAGATTCACCAGGACCTGGTTTCACACCACACGA
TTCAGCTCCATACGGTGCTTTGGACATGGCCGATTTCGAATTTGAACAGATGTTTACTGATGCCTTGGGT
ATAGACGAATACGGTGGTGGAGGTACCGGTGGAGCTAGACCCGGGGAGCGCCCCTTCCAGTGTCGCATTT
GCATGCGGAACTTTTCGGATGAATCTACTTTGAGAAGACATACCCGTACTCATACCGGTGAAAAACCGTT
TCAGTGTCGGATCTGTATGCGAAATTTCTCCATGAAACATCATTTGGGTAGACATCTACGTACGCACACC
GGCGAGAAGCCATTCCAATGCCGAATATGCATGCGCAACTTCAGTAGATCAGATCATTTGTCTTTGCACC
TAAAAACCCACCTGAGAGGATCTTAAGCGGCCGCTCGAGTCTAGAGGGCCCGTTTAAACCCGCTGATCAG
CCTCGACTGTGCCTTCTAGTTGCCAGCCATCTGTTGTTTGCCCCTCCCCCGTGCCTTCCTTGACCCTGGA
AGGTGCCACTCCCACTGTCCTTTCCTAATAAAATGAGGAAATTGCATCGCATTGTCTGAGTAGGTGTCAT
TCTATTCTGGGGGGTGGGGTGGGGCAGGACAGCAAGGGGGAGGATTGGGAAGTCAATAGCAGGCATGCTG
GGGATGCGGTGGGCTCTATGGCTTCTGAGGCGGAAAGAACCAGCTGGGGCTCTAGGGGGTATCCCC
[124 nt withheld, positions 1887-2010]
C
[91 nt withheld, positions 2012-2102]
A
[49 nt withheld, positions 2104-2152]
CCTTTGACGTTGGAGTCCACGTTCTTT
[37 nt withheld, positions 2180-2216]
ACCCTATCTCGGTCTATTCTTTTGATTTATAAGGGATTTTGCCGATTTCGGCCTATTGGTTAAAAAATGA
GCTGATTTAACAAAAATTTAACGCGAATTAATTCTGTGGAATGTGTGTCAGTTAGGCTCAATTAGTCAGC
AACCATAGTCCCGCCCCTAACTCCGCCCATCCCGCCCCTAACTCCGCCCAGTTCCGCCCATTCTCCGCCC
CATGGCTGACTAATTTTTTTTATTTATGCAGAGGCCGAGGCCGCCTCTGCCTCTGAGCTATTCCAGAAGT
AGTGAGGAGGCTTTTTTGGAGGCCTAGGCTTTTGCAAAAAGCTCCCGGGAGCTTGTATATCCATTTTCGG
AGGTTGGGCTTCGGAATCGTTTTCCGGGACGCCGGCTGGATGATCCTCCAGCGCGGGGATCTCATGCTGG
AGTTCTTCGCCCACCCCAACTTGTTTATTGCAGCTTATAATGGTTACAAATAAAGCAATAGCATCACAAA
TTTCACAAATAAAGCATTTTTTTCACTGCATTCTAGTTGTGGTTTGTCCAAACTCATCAATGTATCTTAT
CATGTCTGTATACCGTCGACCTCTAGCTAGAGCTTGGCGTAATCATGGTCATAGCTGTTTCCTGTGTGAA
ATTGTTATCCGCTCACAATTCCACACAACATACGAGCCGGAAGCATAAAGTGTAAAGCCTGGGGTGCCTA
ATGAGTGAGCTAACTCACATTAATTGCGTTGCGCTCACTGCCCGCTTTCCAGTCGGGAAACCTGTCGTGC
CAGCTGCATTAATGAATCGGCCAACGCGCGGGGAGAGGCGGTTTGCGTATTGGGCGCTCTTCCGCTTCCT
CGCTCACTGACTCGCTGCGCTCGGTCGTTCGGCTGCGGCGAGCGGTATCAGCTCACTCAAAGGCGGTAAT
ACGGTTATCCACAGAATCAGGGGATAACGCAGGAAAGAACATGTGAGCAAAAGGCCAGCAAAAGGCCAGG
AACCGTAAAAAGGCCGCGTTGCTGGCGTTTTTCCATAGGCTCCGCCCCCCTGACGAGCATCACAAAAATC
GACGCTCAAGTCAGAGGTGGCGAAACCCGACAGGACTATAAAGATACCAGGCGTTTCCCCCTGGAAGCTC
CCTCGTGCGCTCTCCTGTTCCGACCCTGCCGCTTACCGGATACCTGTCCGCCTTTCTCCCTTCGGGAAGC
GTGGCGCTTTCTCATAGCTCACGCTGTAGGTATCTCAGTTCGGTGTAGGTCGTTCGCTCCAAGCTGGGCT
GTGTGCACGAACCCCCCGTTCAGCCCGACCGCTGCGCCTTATCCGGTAACTATCGTCTTGAGTCCAACCC
GGTAAGACACGACTTATCGCCACTGGCAGCAGCCACTGGTAACAGGATTAGCAGAGCGAGGTATGTAGGC
GGTGCTACAGAGTTCTTGAAGTGGTGGCCTAACTACGGCTACACTAGAAGAACAGTATTTGGTATCTGCG
CTCTGCTGAAGCCAGTTACCTTCGGAAAAAGAGTTGGTAGCTCTTGATCCGGCAAACAAACCACCGCTGG
TAGCGGTGGTTTTTTTGTTTGCAAGCAGCAGATTACGCGCAGAAAAAAAGGATCTCAAGAAGATCCTTTG
ATCTTTTCTACGGGGTCTGACGCTCAGTGGAACGAAAACTCACGTTAAGGGATTTTGGTCATGAGATTAT
CAAAAAGGATCTTCACCTAGATCCTTTTAAATTAAAAATGAAGTTTTAAATCAATCTAAAGTATATATGA
GTAAACTTGGTCTGACAGTTACCAATGCTTAATCAGTGAGGCACCTATCTCAGCGATCTGTCTATTTCGT
TCATCCATAGTTGCCTGACTCCCCGTCGTGTAGATAACTACGATACGGGAGGGCTTACCATCTGGCCCCA
GTGCTGCAATGATACCGCGAGATCCACGCTCACCGGCTCCAGATTTATCAGCAATAAACCAGCCAGCCGG
AAGGGCCGAGCGCAGAAGTGGTCCTGCAACTTTATCCGCCTCCATCCAGTCTATTAATTGTTGCCGGGAA
GCTAGAGTAAGTAGTTCGCCAGTTAATAGTTTGCGCAACGTTGTTGCCATTGCTACAGGCATCGTGGTGT
CACGCTCGTCGTTTGGTATGGCTTCATTCAGCTCCGGTTCCCAACGATCAAGGCGAGTTACATGATCCCC
CATGTTGTGCAAAAAAGCGGTTAGCTCCTTCGGTCCTCCGATCGTTGTCAGAAGTAAGTTGGCCGCAGTG
TTATCACTCATGGTTATGGCAGCACTGCATAATTCTCTTACTGTCATGCCATCCGTAAGATGCTTTTCTG
TGACTGGTGAGTACTCAACCAAGTCATTCTGAGAATAGTGTATGCGGCGACCGAGTTGCTCTTGCCCGGC
GTCAATACGGGATAATACCGCGCCACATAGCAGAACTTTAAAAGTGCTCATCATTGGAAAACGTTCTTCG
GGGCGAAAACTCTCAAGGATCTTACCGCTGTTGAGATCCAGTTCGATGTAACCCACTCGTGCACCCAACT
GATCTTCAGCATCTTTTACTTTCACCAGCGTTTCTGGGTGAGCAAAAACAGGAAGGCAAAATGCCGCAAA
AAAGGGAATAAGGGCGACACGGAAATGTTGAATACTCATACTCTTCCTTTTTCAATATTATTGAAGCATT
TATCAGGGTTATTGTCTCATGAGCGGATACATATTTGAATGTATTTAGAAAAATAAACAAATAGGGGTTC
CGCGCACATTTCCCCGAAAAGTGCCACCTGACGTC
Features (pLannotate 1.2.2; 21 found; start..end, strand, type, name):
     28..80      -  misc_feature   bom (fragment): basis of mobility region from pBR322
    235..614     +  enhancer       CMV enhancer: human cytomegalovirus immediate early enhancer
    615..818     +  promoter       CMV promoter: human cytomegalovirus (CMV) immediate early promoter
    814..847     +  LTR            5' LTR (truncated) (fragment): truncated 5' long terminal repeat (LTR) from HIV-1
    863..881     +  promoter       T7 promoter: promoter for bacteriophage T7 RNA polymerase
    952..975     +  CDS            3xFLAG (fragment): three tandem FLAG® epitope tags
   1045..1278    +  CDS            VP16_HHV11 (fragment): Experimental evidence at protein level: Swiss-Prot protein existence level 1. May play a role in the aggregation of tegument proteins around nucleocapsids during virus morphogenesis. From Human herpesvirus 1 (strain 17) (HHV-1) (Human herpes simplex virus 1).
   1617..1728    +  polyA_signal   bGH poly(A) signal: bovine growth hormone polyadenylation signal
   1845..1866    +  promoter       SV40 promoter (fragment): SV40 enhancer and early promoter
   1887..2315    +  rep_origin     f1 ori (sequence partly withheld): f1 bacteriophage origin of replication; arrow indicates direction of (+) strand synthesis
   2320..2342    +  promoter       SV40 promoter (fragment): SV40 enhancer and early promoter
   2343..2534    +  promoter       SV40 promoter: SV40 early promoter
   2561..2659    +  CDS            ble (fragment): BLE_KLEPN - Experimental evidence at protein level: Swiss-Prot protein existence level 1. Binding protein with a strong affinity to the bleomycin family of antibiotics. Binds to CL990; an antimitotic-antibiotic compound. From Klebsiella pneumoniae.
   2654..2775    +  polyA_signal   SV40 poly(A) signal: SV40 polyadenylation signal
   2848..2864    -  protein_bind   lac operator: The lac repressor binds to the lac operator to inhibit transcription in E. coli. This inhibition can be relieved by adding lactose or isopropyl-β-D-thiogalactopyranoside (IPTG). lac repressor encoded by lacI
   2872..2902    -  promoter       lac promoter: promoter for the E. coli lac operon
   2917..2938    -  protein_bind   CAP binding site: CAP binding activates transcription in the presence of cAMP. E. coli catabolite activator protein
   2951..3043    -  CDS            lacI (fragment): lac repressor; lacI; The lac repressor binds to the lac operator to inhibit transcription in E. coli. This inhibition can be relieved by adding lactose or isopropyl-β-D-thiogalactopyranoside (IPTG).
   3226..3814    -  rep_origin     ori: high-copy-number ColE1/pMB1/pBR322/pUC origin of replication
   3985..4845    -  CDS            AmpR: β-lactamase; bla; confers resistance to ampicillin, carbenicillin, and related antibiotics
   4846..4950    -  promoter       AmpR promoter: bla
