[The description below was written by a language model from this plasmid's Addgene catalogue record and pLannotate feature annotations shown in this document.]
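Description:
pPD532 VP16-ZF55 is a mammalian expression plasmid of about 5 kb, built on pPD005, a pcDNA-derived backbone adapted for Golden Gate assembly. It belongs to the COMET toolkit of composable synthetic transcription factors and promoters for programming gene expression in mammalian cells. In E. coli it is maintained at high copy from a ColE1/pUC-type origin and selected with ampicillin through the β-lactamase gene and its native promoter. An f1 phage origin is also present.

The payload is a synthetic transcriptional activator, cloned between NheI and NotI sites. It is expressed constitutively from the human CMV immediate early enhancer and promoter and terminated by the bovine growth hormone polyadenylation signal. A T7 promoter sits just upstream of the coding region. The open reading frame begins with an N-terminal 3xFLAG tag for detection, followed by the herpes simplex virus VP16 activation domain. The annotation leaves a gap between VP16 and the polyadenylation signal, which presumably holds the ZF55 zinc finger DNA-binding domain named in the catalogue entry; the automated annotation did not label that domain. Together, the zinc finger would direct the protein to its matching binding sites in a cognate engineered promoter, and VP16 would recruit the transcription machinery to switch on the downstream gene.

Downstream, an SV40 early promoter and SV40 polyadenylation signal flank only a short fragment of a bleomycin-family resistance gene, so the plasmid appears to lack an intact mammalian selection marker and is best suited to transient transfection. Small lac-region, bom and HIV-1 LTR matches look like backbone remnants or incidental hits.
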