Addgene plasmid #138763: pPD532 VP16-ZF55
Purpose: Constitutive expression of VP16-ZF55 under the CMV promoter.
Depositing lab: Joshua Leonard. Depositing organization: Northwestern University. Publication: The COMET toolkit for composing customizable genetic programs in mammalian cells. Donahue PS, Draut JW, Muldoon JJ, Edelstein HI, Bagheri N, Leonard JN. Nat Commun. 2020 Feb 7;11(1):779. doi: 10.1038/s41467-019-14147-5. PubMed 32034124.
Backbone
  Vector backbone: pPD005 pcDNA Golden Gate
  Vector type: Mammalian Expression, Synthetic Biology
Growth in bacteria
  Bacterial resistance: Ampicillin, 100 μg/mL
  Growth temperature: 37°C
  Growth strain: DH5alpha
  Copy number: High Copy
Gene/Insert
  Gene/Insert name: VP16-ZF55
  Species: Synthetic
  Promoter: CMV
  Tag / fusion protein: 3xFlag (N terminal on insert)
  Cloning method: Restriction Enzyme; 5′ cloning site NheI (not destroyed); 3′ cloning site NotI (not destroyed)
  Sequencing primers: 5′ CGCAAATGGGCGGTAGGCGTG; 3′ TAGAAGGCACAGTCGAGG
Terms and licenses: Academic/Nonprofit Terms; Industry Terms: Not Available to Industry
Depositor comments: Leonard Lab plasmid reference number: L1300
How to cite: pPD532 VP16-ZF55 was a gift from Joshua Leonard (Addgene plasmid # 138763 ; http://n2t.net/addgene:138763 ; RRID:Addgene_138763)
