>Addgene plasmid #138763 | pPD532 VP16-ZF55 | depositor partial sequence | sequence record 268193 | VP16-ZF55 gene
ATGGATTATAAGGATCACGATGGCGACTACAAGGACCACGATATTGACTACAAAGACGATGACGATAAAA
TGGCTCCTAAGAAAAAGCGCAAAGTCGGTATCCATGGCGTTCCCGGATCCGTCGACGGTGGACTGCAGGC
CCCACCAACCGATGTTTCTTTAGGTGATGAGTTACATTTGGACGGTGAGGACGTAGCTATGGCACATGCA
GATGCCTTAGACGATTTTGACTTGGATATGTTAGGAGATGGAGATTCACCAGGACCTGGTTTCACACCAC
ACGATTCAGCTCCATACGGTGCTTTGGACATGGCCGATTTCGAATTTGAACAGATGTTTACTGATGCCTT
GGGTATAGACGAATACGGTGGTGGAGGTACCGGTGGAGCTAGACCCGGGGAGCGCCCCTTCCAGTGTCGC
ATTTGCATGCGGAACTTTTCGGATGAATCTACTTTGAGAAGACATACCCGTACTCATACCGGTGAAAAAC
CGTTTCAGTGTCGGATCTGTATGCGAAATTTCTCCATGAAACATCATTTGGGTAGACATCTACGTACGCA
CACCGGCGAGAAGCCATTCCAATGCCGAATATGCATGCGCAACTTCAGTAGATCAGATCATTTGTCTTTG
CACCTAAAAACCCACCTGAGAGGATCTTAA
